>Addgene plasmid #133935 | pIF251 | addgene full sequence | sequence record 269109 | Addgene NGS Result
CTGGCGAAAGGGGGATGTGCTGCAAGGCGATTAAGTTGGGTAACGCCAGGGTTTTCCCAGTCACGACGTT
GTAAAACGACGGCCAGTGAGCGCGCGTAATACGACTCACTATAGGGCGAATTGGGTACGGCCGTCAAGGC
CAAGCTTCCCGGGATCTTACGGGAATGATCCAGATTTTGCTACCACCATGACTAACGCGCTTGCGGGTAA
ACAACCGAAGAATGCGACACTGACGGCGCTGGCAGGGCTTTCCACGGCGAAAAATAAATTACCGTATTTT
GCGGAAAATGATGCCGCCAGCCTGACTGAACTGACTCAGGTTGGCAGGGATATTCTGGCAAAAAATTCCG
TTGCAGATGTTCTTGAATACCTTGGGGCCGGTGAGAATTCGGCCTTTCCGGCAGGTGCGGAGCATTGCTA
CGGCGATTCCTAGAATTGTGAGCGCTCACAATTCTAGTTGGAGAGCCACTGTTCATTTAAATAAAGCTCT
TCATGCATGCGGCCGCTCTTCCCATGGTGCGATCGCTCTTCGGGATTTAAATAGGTACCTATGGACAGCA
AGCGAACCGGAATTGCCAGCTGGGGCGCCCTCTGGTAAGGTTGGGAAGCCCTGCAAAGTAAACTGGATGG
CTTTCTTGCCGCCAAGGATCTGATGGCGCAGGGGATCAAGATCTGATCAAGAGACAGGATGAGGATCGTT
TCGCATGATTGAACAAGATGGATTGCACGCAGGTTCTCCGGCCGCTTGGGTGGAGAGGCTATTCGGCTAT
GACTGGGCACAACAGACAATCGGCTGCTCTGATGCCGCCGTGTTCCGGCTGTCAGCGCAGGGGCGCCCGG
TTCTTTTTGTCAAGACCGACCTGTCCGGTGCCCTGAATGAACTGCAGGACGAGGCAGCGCGGCTATCGTG
GCTGGCCACGACGGGCGTTCCTTGCGCAGCTGTGCTCGACGTTGTCACTGAAGCGGGAAGGGACTGGCTG
CTATTGGGCGAAGTGCCGGGGCAGGATCTCCTGTCATCTCACCTTGCTCCTGCCGAGAAAGTATCCATCA
TGGCTGATGCAATGCGGCGGCTGCATACGCTTGATCCGGCTACCTGCCCATTCGACCACCAAGCGAAACA
TCGCATCGAGCGAGCACGTACTCGGATGGAAGCCGGTCTTGTCGATCAGGATGATCTGGACGAAGAGCAT
CAGGGGCTCGCGCCAGCCGAACTGTTCGCCAGGCTCAAGGCGCGCATGCCCGACGGCGAGGATCTCGTCG
TGACCCATGGCGATGCCTGCTTGCCGAATATCATGGTGGAAAATGGCCGCTTTTCTGGATTCATCGACTG
TGGCCGGCTGGGTGTGGCGGACCGCTATCAGGACATAGCGTTGGCTACCCGTGATATTGCTGAAGAGCTT
GGCGGCGAATGGGCTGACCGCTTCCTCGTGCTTTACGGTATCGCCGCTCCCGATTCGCAGCGCATCGCCT
TCTATCGCCTTCTTGACGAGTTCTTCTGATTTCGTCATGTTTTGAGTCTGCTGTTGATATTTCTAAAGTC
GGTTTTTTTTCTTCGTTTTCTCTAACTATTTTCCATGAAATACATTTTTGATTATTATTTGAATCAATTC
CAATTACCTGAAGTCTTTCATCTATAATTGGCATTGTATGTATTGGTTTATTGGAGTAGATGCTTGCTTT
TCTGAGCCATAGCTCTGATATCCAAATGAAGCCATAGGCATTTGTTATTTTGGCTCTGTCAGCTGCATAT
AAGTATCACGTGAAGCTTGCAAGCTCCAGCTTTTGTTCCCTTTAGTGAGGGTTAATTGCGCGCTTGGCGT
AATCATGGTCATAGCTGTTTCCTGTGTGAAATTGTTATCCGCTCACAATTCCACACAACATACGAGCCGG
AAGCATAAAGTGTAAAGCCTGGGGTGCCTAATGAGTGAGCTAACTCACATTAATTGCGTTGCGCTCACTG
CCCGCTTTCCAGTCGGGAAACCTGTCGTGCCAGCTGCATTAATGAATCGGCCAACGCGCGGGGAGAGGCG
GTTTGCGTATTGGGCGCTCTTCCGCTTCCTCGCTCACTGACTCGCTGCGCTCGGTCGTTCGGCTGCGGCG
AGCGGTATCAGCTCACTCAAAGGCGGTAATACGGTTATCCACAGAATCAGGGGATAACGCAGGAAAGAAC
ATGTGAGCAAAAGGCCAGCAAAAGGCCAGGAACCGTAAAAAGGCCGCGTTGCTGGCGTTTTTCCATAGGC
TCCGCCCCCCTGACGAGCATCACAAAAATCGACGCTCAAGTCAGAGGTGGCGAAACCCGACAGGACTATA
AAGATACCAGGCGTTTCCCCCTGGAAGCTCCCTCGTGCGCTCTCCTGTTCCGACCCTGCCGCTTACCGGA
TACCTGTCCGCCTTTCTCCCTTCGGGAAGCGTGGCGCTTTCTCATAGCTCACGCTGTAGGTATCTCAGTT
CGGTGTAGGTCGTTCGCTCCAAGCTGGGCTGTGTGCACGAACCCCCCGTTCAGCCCGACCGCTGCGCCTT
ATCCGGTAACTATCGTCTTGAGTCCAACCCGGTAAGACACGACTTATCGCCACTGGCAGCAGCCACTGGT
AACAGGATTAGCAGAGCGAGGTATGTAGGCGGTGCTACAGAGTTCTTGAAGTGGTGGCCTAACTACGGCT
ACACTAGAAGAACAGTATTTGGTATCTGCGCTCTGCTGAAGCCAGTTACCTTCGGAAAAAGAGTTGGTAG
CTCTTGATCCGGCAAACAAACCACCGCTGGTAGCGGTGGTTTTTTTGTTTGCAAGCAGCAGATTACGCGC
AGAAAAAAAGGATCTCAAGAAGATCCTTTGATCTTTTCTACGGGGTCTGACGCTCAGTGGAACGAAAACT
CACGTTAAGGGATTTTGGTCATGAGATTATCAAAAAGGATCTTCACCTAGATCCTTTTAAATTAAAAATG
AAGTTTTAAATCAATCTAAAGTATATATGAGTAAACTTGGTCTGACAGTTACCAATGCTTAATCAGTGAG
GCACCTATCTCAGCGATCTGTCTATTTCGTTCATCCATAGTTGCCTGACTCCCCGTCGTGTAGATAACTA
CGATACGGGAGGGCTTACCATCTGGCCCCAGTGCTGCAATGATACCGCGTGACCCACGCTCACCGGCTCC
AGATTTATCAGCAATAAACCAGCCAGCCGGAAGGGCCGAGCGCAGAAGTGGTCCTGCAACTTTATCCGCC
TCCATCCAGTCTATTAATTGTTGCCGGGAAGCTAGAGTAAGTAGTTCGCCAGTTAATAGTTTGCGCAACG
TTGTTGCCATTGCTACAGGCATCGTGGTGTCACGCTCGTCGTTTGGTATGGCTTCATTCAGCTCCGGTTC
CCAACGATCAAGGCGAGTTACATGATCCCCCATGTTGTGCAAAAAAGCGGTTAGCTCCTTCGGTCCTCCG
ATCGTTGTCAGAAGTAAGTTGGCCGCAGTGTTATCACTCATGGTTATGGCAGCACTGCATAATTCTCTTA
CTGTCATGCCATCCGTAAGATGCTTTTCTGTGACTGGTGAGTACTCAACCAAGTCATTCTGAGAATAGTG
TATGCGGCGACCGAGTTGCTCTTGCCCGGCGTCAATACGGGATAATACCGCGCCACATAGCAGAACTTTA
AAAGTGCTCATCATTGGAAAACGTTCTTCGGGGCGAAAACTCTCAAGGATCTTACCGCTGTTGAGATCCA
GTTCGATGTAACCCACTCGTGCACCCAACTGATCTTCAGCATCTTTTACTTTCACCAGCGTTTCTGGGTG
AGCAAAAACAGGAAGGCAAAATGCCGCAAAAAAGGGAATAAGGGCGACACGGAAATGTTGAATACTCATA
CTCTTCCTTTTTCAATATTATTGAAGCATTTATCAGGGTTATTGTCTCATGAGCGGATACATATTTGAAT
GTATTTAGAAAAATAAACAAATAGGGGTTCCGCGCACATTTCCCCGAAAAGTGCCACCTAAATTGTAAGC
GTTAATATTTTGTTAAAATTCGCGTTAAATTTTTGTTAAATCAGCTCATTTTTTAACCAATAGGCCGAAA
TCGGCAAAATCCCTTATAAATCAAAAGAATAGACCGAGATAGGGT
[37 nt withheld, positions 4106-4142]
AAAGAACGTGGACTCCAACGTCAAAGG
[49 nt withheld, positions 4170-4218]
T
[91 nt withheld, positions 4220-4310]
G
[124 nt withheld, positions 4312-4435]
CCCATTCGCCATTCAGGCTGCGCAACTGTTGGGAAGGGCGATCGGTGCGGGCCTCTTCGCTATTACGCCA
G
Features (pLannotate 1.2.2; 16 found; start..end, strand, type, name):
     97..115     +  promoter       T7 promoter: promoter for bacteriophage T7 RNA polymerase
    161..409     +  CDS            stf (fragment): FIBER_LAMBD - Protein inferred from homology: Swiss-Prot protein existence level 3. Forms tail fibers that play a role in primary attachment of virion to host receptors. Assembles with Tail fiber assembly protein to form fibers attached to virion tail tip. Fibers are about 35nm long and have a thin, uniform diameter. There are presumaby six fibers per virion. They bind in a reversible manner to host molecules, attaching transiently the virion to the host until tail tip interacts with LamB and injects viral DNA into the cell. From Escherichia phage lambda (Bacteriophage lambda).
    434..453     +  protein_bind   lac operator (symmetric): The lac repressor binds to the lac operator to inhibit transcription in E. coli. This inhibition can be relieved by adding lactose or isopropyl-β-D-thiogalactopyranoside (IPTG). The symmetric lac operator was optimized for tight binding of lac repressor. lac repressor encoded by lacI
    524..673     +  CDS            tnpA (fragment): TN5P_ECOLX - Also known as tnp. Experimental evidence at protein level: Swiss-Prot protein existence level 1. Mediates transposition of transposon Tn5 by a 'cut and paste' mechanism. First, the monomeric transposase binds the 19 bp inverted DNA repeats flanking the transposon. Then, dimerization of the DNA- bound transposase creates a synaptic DNA complex. After nicking of the first DNA strand, excision of the transposon proceeds through a series of intermediates. The transposase then mediates the insertion of the transposon at a new site by strand transfer. The activity of the wild- type tran
    705..1496    +  CDS            neo: KKA2_KLEPN - Also known as kan, nptII. Experimental evidence at protein level: Swiss-Prot protein existence level 1. Resistance to kanamycin, neomycin, paromomycin, ribostamycin, butirosin and gentamicin B. From Klebsiella pneumoniae.
   1501..1749    -  CDS            ea47 (fragment): EA47_LAMBD - Protein predicted: Swiss-Prot protein existence level 4. From Escherichia phage lambda (Bacteriophage lambda).
   1789..1807    -  promoter       T3 promoter: promoter for bacteriophage T3 RNA polymerase
   1852..1868    -  protein_bind   lac operator: The lac repressor binds to the lac operator to inhibit transcription in E. coli. This inhibition can be relieved by adding lactose or isopropyl-β-D-thiogalactopyranoside (IPTG). lac repressor encoded by lacI
   1876..1906    -  promoter       lac promoter: promoter for the E. coli lac operon
   1921..1942    -  protein_bind   CAP binding site: CAP binding activates transcription in the presence of cAMP. E. coli catabolite activator protein
   1955..2047    -  CDS            lacI (fragment): lac repressor; lacI; The lac repressor binds to the lac operator to inhibit transcription in E. coli. This inhibition can be relieved by adding lactose or isopropyl-β-D-thiogalactopyranoside (IPTG).
   2230..2818    -  rep_origin     ori: high-copy-number ColE1/pMB1/pBR322/pUC origin of replication
   2989..3849    -  CDS            AmpR: β-lactamase; bla; confers resistance to ampicillin, carbenicillin, and related antibiotics
   3850..3954    -  promoter       AmpR promoter: bla
   4007..4435    -  rep_origin     f1 ori (sequence partly withheld): f1 bacteriophage origin of replication; arrow indicates direction of (+) strand synthesis
   4440..89      -  CDS            lacZα (fragment) (across the origin): LacZα fragment of β-galactosidase; lacZ fragment
