[The description below was written by a language model from this plasmid's Addgene catalogue record and pLannotate feature annotations shown in this document.]
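Description:
pIF251 is a high-copy E. coli plasmid that serves as a donor template for recombineering a selectable marker into the bacteriophage lambda genome. The catalogue lists the backbone as pUC19. The annotated sequence shows a pUC-type ColE1/pMB1 origin and an ampicillin resistance gene (β-lactamase with its own promoter). It also shows an f1 origin, flanking T7 and T3 promoters, and lac promoter/operator and lacZα remnants, features more typical of a phagemid-style cloning vector than of plain pUC19. The plasmid is maintained under both ampicillin and kanamycin selection, the latter coming from the insert.

The payload is a roughly 1.6 kb cassette containing the neo (nptII) kanamycin resistance gene. A short Tn5 transposase-derived fragment lies upstream of neo, probably carried over from the marker's Tn5 origin, along with a symmetric lac operator. The table does not annotate a dedicated promoter for neo. The marker is bracketed by two lambda homology arms, annotated at about 250 bp each where the catalogue says roughly 200 bp. One arm matches part of the tail fiber gene stf and the other part of ea47. These arms direct homologous recombination so that the marker lands 21.3–22.8 kb from the cosL end of the phage DNA, and kanamycin resistance then identifies the recombinants.

The associated work concerns modifying lambda DNA substrates for single-molecule studies. The sequenced record is 4,506 nt against a stated total of 4,547 bp. The depositor notes discrepancies between the quality-control and depositor sequences that affect restriction sites.
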