Addgene plasmid #133935: pIF251
Purpose: Kanamycin selection marker flanked by ~200 bp of homology to bacteriophage lambda. The selection marker will recombineer 21.3-22.8 kb away from the cosL DNA end of the phage genome.
Depositing lab: IIya Finkelstein. Depositing organization: University of Texas at Austin. Publication: Efficient modification of lambda-DNA substrates for single-molecule studies. Kim Y, de la Torre A, Leal AA, Finkelstein IJ. Sci Rep. 2017 May 18;7(1):2071. doi: 10.1038/s41598-017-01984-x. PubMed 28522818.
Backbone
  Vector backbone: pUC19
  Backbone size w/o insert (bp): 2957
  Total vector size (bp): 4547
  Vector type: λ-phage recombineering plasmid
Growth in bacteria
  Bacterial resistance: Ampicillin and Kanamycin, 100 & 50 μg/mL
  Growth temperature: 37°C
  Growth strain: DH5alpha
  Copy number: High Copy
Gene/Insert
  Gene/Insert name: Kanamycin selection marker flanked by ~200 bp of homology to bacteriophage lambda
  Insert size (bp): 1590
Terms and licenses: Academic/Nonprofit Terms; Industry Terms
Depositor comments: Please note that there are several discrepancies between Addgene's quality control and the depositor's sequence that affects restriction enzyme sites.
How to cite: pIF251 was a gift from IIya Finkelstein (Addgene plasmid # 133935 ; http://n2t.net/addgene:133935 ; RRID:Addgene_133935)
